>Addgene plasmid #46849 | pX21 | addgene partial sequence | sequence record 68425 | Neo-F 5'-CGTTGGCTACCCGTGATATT-3'
GGCTGACCGCTTCCTCGTGCTTTACGGTATCGCCGCTCCCGATTCGCAGCGCATCGCCTTCTATCGCCTT
CTTGACGAGTTCTTCTGAGGGGATCGATCCGCTGTAAGTCTGCAGAAATTGATGATCTATTAAACAATAA
AGATGTCCACTAAAATGGAAGTTTTTCCTGTCATACTTTGTTAAGAAGGGTGAGAACAGAGTACCTACAT
TTTGAATGGAAGGATTGGAGCTACGGGGGTGGGGGTGGGGTGGGATTAGATAAATGCCTGCTCTTTACTG
AAGGCTCTTTACTATTGCTTTATGATAATGTTTCATAGTTGGATATCATAATTTAAACAAGCAAAACCAA
ATTAAGGGCCAGCTCATTCCTCCCACTCATGATCTATAGATCTATAGATCTCTCGTGGGATCATTGTTTT
TCTCTTGATTCCCACTTTGTGGTTCTAAGTACTGTGGTTTCCAAATGTGTCAGTTTCATAGCCTGAAGAA
CGAGATCAGCAGCCTCTGTTCCACATACACTTCATTCTCAGTATTGTTTTGCCAAGTTCTAATTCCATCA
GAAGCTCGACTGACGGACACACCGAAGCCCCGGCGGCAACCCTCAGCGGATGCCCCGGGGCTTCACGTTT
TCCCAGGTCAGAAGCGGTTTTCGGGAGTAGTGCCCCAACTGGGGTAACCTTTGAGTTCTCTCAGTTGGGG
GCGTAGGGTCGCCGACATGACACAAGGGGTTGTGACCGGGGTGGACACGTACGCGGGTGCTTACGACCGT
CAGTCGCGCGAGCGCGACGCGTAGAGTCGCATGCCAGAGACAAGCTGTACCCATTATTGCCTCTGTCTCT
CGCATGTATAAAATAGTGTTATTAGCAGGTTGCCAGGTCTTTTTCAGTGGCTTTATCTCTAGCCGTGACA
TT
