>Addgene plasmid #46849 | pX21 | addgene partial sequence | sequence record 68426 | T3 5'-GCAATTAACCCTCACTAAAGG-3'
CTGGCTCTCTCCGTTTGCATCCATAAAACTAGAGAAAACCGTGGGGTTTGGGGGTGGGGCAGTGGGGGCA
CTCAGCGCGATGGAGATGGGCGGAATGGAAGCTTGGCGGGCGGGATGAACGGGAGTGTATATGTCAGATG
CTGTAGTGAGGGTAGCTGATGATGATGATGTTAGGACCGACGAGCCTCACTGTCATGCACCTGCAAAGTA
GAGCATATAGGGACCACTGAGATGGCCTAAGGGGTTTTCTCTCCGCTACGCGTTGTACACACTTATCTGC
CCGCTGCTAGGTGATGGAAGCTCCGGAAATAACATGCACAAAGCACCAGGATTTAAGATTTTTCGAGATT
CATAGCTTAAGACTTAAGACCCCCCATAGCATCCTAATGAAACCCTGGGTTCCGTTCCTGGATGAGATCG
GGGTGATCCGGGGAGCCTTAGCTGCTAAGGTCCCGCAACTTCCGGACCTTTGTCCCTGGAGTGATTTCTT
TTTTTTTCCAGCCGCTTCTCGACCCTGCTAGATGAAGAAAATCCAAGAAAAGCCTGAAGCACTAGCGGTG
CTAGCCAGAAGTATTTGCCCTCGGGGCCCGACTCAGCCTCTTGGTCTGAAAGGCCCGCCGGCCCTGTTAT
TGTTTGGCTCCTTTACGTTTCTGCCGCTTGCAGGAGCATTTCCGGTTTCTTGTTTTCGGAGCAGATCACT
GCTCGCCCGGCGACGGGGGAGTAGCGAAAGGGGAGAAATGGATTCTAGGCTGGTTCTGTGGTTTGAGGAG
GAAAACTGCTGTCCTCGACATCTTATTTTTCTGGATTACTTGGTTATTGCTTTTGCAAAGGAGGAGGTGT
TTATTTAAAAGAGTGCGCCGATAGGTCGTTTCTTCCTGCCGGAAAAGCAAATTACCGAGTATCCGGTTT
