>Addgene plasmid #46849 | pX21 | addgene partial sequence | sequence record 68428 | MSCV_C_rev2 5'-ggccagaggccacttgtgtagcgcc-3'
GGGGCTGCTAAAGCGCATGCTCCAGACTGCCTTGGGAAAAGCGCCTCCCCTACCCGGTAGAATTGGATCT
CGGCGACCCTACGCCCCCAACTGAGAGAACTCAAAGGTTACCCCAGTTGGGGCACTACTCCCGAATTCCA
GGCTCCTTTGAGAAGAAGTCAGGACCCAAGATGGCCGTGAGGGACACCATTTCCAGAGAAGCAGGAATGG
GGCAGCTCTTCCGTCTTTTATTCAGGCTGCTCAAGCCTTGGCCTGGCTTCCTATCAGCTTCTCGAACCAC
ACACTGCTTCAAGGAACAGGTAATCAGGGAGGTACTTCTAGCCCCAAGCCCCCCTACATCTGCACCCTAC
ATCTCATCTCTCTTCCCTTCCCTCTGGGGAGGGACTCCCCCCCCCCATCCACCATTTCACACACAGCTCC
ATTCTTCAAACCCACTTCATGGCAAATCTCTAAGTACGCCCATCAGTGTCTCATCTGCCCCCTAGGGACA
GGTCCCCAGCGCCTTACAAATTCCTGAAGATTCAGCAGGTTTCCTACTGCCTTCTTCCCCAAGGGCTCTA
GGGAGCACTTACTTCCTCCTGGCTGAATCAGTGTGGTTACCTCTACAAGAGCAAAGTCACAGTTTCTGTT
CTCCCTAGGCTATGAGGTAGGCTCTTCCTTATCTTGTATGCCATAGCTCCTCGGAGACAGTCACAGCCAG
CCAATCTCCAGCCAGCCACACCACCACCACCTCCTTCAGAGGTTAAGCCGTATGATACTCTCTCACTCAT
TTTCTCTTGTTACTAACCACGGAGCTATTATCTTCCTTACTTAGACATTTACTTATTTATTGTGCCTTAT
TTAAAGGTGCCAAGACATGCGTATGGAGGTCAGATGACAACTTATAAGAAGTGGGTTCTGGGGATTGAGT
TCGGCCAACCCCCTGGGACATCATGTTTCCTT
