[The description below was written by a language model from this plasmid's Addgene catalogue record.]
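Description:
pX21 is a mouse gene-targeting vector of about 15.8 kb, assembled in several steps on the roughly 3 kb pX1 backbone. It is maintained in E. coli under ampicillin selection; the record gives no information on the origin of replication, and the copy number is listed as unknown. The insert of about 12.8 kb sits between SacI and KpnI cloning sites and can be read from flanking T3 and T7 primer sites.

The payload consists of genomic sequence from the Trp53 (p53) locus of the 129/Ola mouse strain, which presumably supplies the homology for recombination into the endogenous gene in embryonic stem cells. It is combined with a PGK-Neo cassette flanked by attP sites. PGK-Neo places the neomycin resistance gene under the phosphoglycerate kinase promoter, allowing G418 selection of targeted mammalian cells. attP sites are attachment sequences recognised by phage-type integrases, so bracketing the cassette with them leaves a recombinase-addressable docking site in the targeted allele. The insert name also mentions "Puro", but the listed selectable marker is neomycin only, and the record does not explain where or how a puromycin element figures in the construct. No feature table is available, so the exact exons covered, homology arm lengths and position of the cassette within Trp53 are not stated.

The stated purpose is to generate the Trp53 "Platform" (PLF) mouse. According to the associated publication title, embryonic cells carrying this recombinase-specific platform allow rapid derivation of genetically related Trp53 mutants, presumably by exchanging the attP-flanked cassette for variant sequences rather than repeating conventional targeting for each allele.
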