Addgene plasmid #46849: pX21
Purpose: Gene targeting to generate Trp53 Platform (PLF) mouse
Depositing lab: Monica Hollstein. Depositing organization: Deutsches Krebsforschungszentrum (DKFZ). Publication: Rapid derivation of genetically related mutants from embryonic cells harboring a recombinase-specific Trp53 platform. Wei QX, Odell AF, van der Hoeven F, Hollstein M. Cell Cycle. 2011 Apr 15;10(8):1261-70. Epub 2011 Apr 15. 10.4161/cc.10.8.15303 PubMed 21445009.
Backbone
  Vector backbone: pX1
  Backbone size w/o insert (bp): 2977
  Total vector size (bp): 15806
  Modifications to backbone: Multi-step assembling as large construct
  Vector type: Mouse Targeting
  Selectable markers: Neomycin (select with G418)
Growth in bacteria
  Bacterial resistance: Ampicillin, 100 μg/mL
  Growth temperature: 37°C
  Growth strain: DH5alpha
  Growth instructions: For culture in LB use Carbenicillin instead of Ampicillin
  Copy number: Unknown
Gene/Insert
  Gene/Insert name: 129/Ola mouse Trp53 gene, Puro and attP sites
  Species: M. musculus (mouse)
  Insert size (bp): 12830
  Mutation: attP flanked PGK-Neo
  Cloning method: Restriction Enzyme; 5′ cloning site SacI (unknown if destroyed); 3′ cloning site KpnI (unknown if destroyed)
  Sequencing primers: 5′ T3; 3′ T7
Terms and licenses: Academic/Nonprofit Terms; Industry Terms: Not Available to Industry
How to cite: pX21 was a gift from Monica Hollstein (Addgene plasmid # 46849 ; http://n2t.net/addgene:46849 ; RRID:Addgene_46849)
